LOCUS       Exported 8705 bp ds-DNA circular SYN 12-MAY-2021
DEFINITION  Expression of G protein-coupled receptors for PRESTO-Tango: parallel
            receptorome expression and screening via transcriptional output,
            with transcriptional activation following arrestin translocation.
ACCESSION   .
VERSION     .
KEYWORDS    ELTD1-Tango
SOURCE      synthetic DNA construct
  ORGANISM  synthetic DNA construct
REFERENCE   1 (bases 1 to 8705)
  AUTHORS   Kroeze WK, Sassano MF, Huang XP, Lansu K, McCorvy JD, Giguere PM,
            Sciaky N, Roth BL
  TITLE     PRESTO-Tango as an open-source resource for interrogation of the
            druggable human GPCRome.
  JOURNAL   Nat Struct Mol Biol. 2015 May;22(5):362-9. doi: 10.1038/nsmb.3014.
            Epub 2015 Apr 20.
  PUBMED    25895059
REFERENCE   2 (bases 1 to 8705)
  AUTHORS   .
  TITLE     Direct Submission
  JOURNAL   Exported May 12, 2021 from SnapGene Server 1.1.58
            http://www.snapgene.com
FEATURES             Location/Qualifiers
     source          1..8705
                     /organism="synthetic DNA construct"
                     /mol_type="other DNA"
     enhancer        1..380
                     /label=CMV enhancer
                     /note="human cytomegalovirus immediate early enhancer"
     promoter        381..584
                     /label=CMV promoter
                     /note="human cytomegalovirus (CMV) immediate early
                     promoter"
     primer_bind     535..555
                     /label=CMV-F
                     /note="Human CMV immediate early promoter, forward primer"
     primer_bind     629..648
                     /label=T7
                     /note="T7 promoter, forward primer"
     promoter        629..647
                     /label=T7 promoter
                     /note="promoter for bacteriophage T7 RNA polymerase"
     CDS             3029..4030
                     /codon_start=1
                     /product="tetracycline-controlled transactivator,
                     comprising a fusion of the tetracycline repressor TetR with
                     the C-terminal activation domain of herpes simplex virus
                     VP16"
                     /label=tTA
                     /note="In the Tet-Off(R) system, tTA binds to the
                     Tet-responsive element and stimulates transcription only in
                     the absence of tetracycline or doxycycline."
                     /translation="RLDKSKVINSALELLNEVGIEGLTTRKLAQKLGVEQPTLYWHVKN
                     KRALLDALAIEMLDRHHTHFCPLEGESWQDFLRNNAKSFRCALLSHRDGAKVHLGTRPT
                     EKQYETLENQLAFLCQQGFSLENALYALSAVGHFTLGCVLEDQEHQVAKEERETPTTDS
                     MPPLLRQAIELFDHQGAEPAFLFGLELIICGLEKQLKCESGSAYSRARTKNNYGSTIEG
                     LLDLPDDDAPEEAGLAAPRLSFLPAGHTRRLSTAPPTDVSLGDELHLDGEDVAMAHADA
                     LDDFDLDMLGDGDSPGPGFTPHDSAPYGALDMADFEFEQMFTDALGIDEYGG"
     primer_bind     complement(3096..3115)
                     /label=Tet-R
                     /note="Tetracycline resistance gene, reverse primer"
     primer_bind     complement(4062..4079)
                     /label=BGH-rev
                     /note="Bovine growth hormone terminator, reverse primer.
                     Also called BGH reverse"
     polyA_signal    4068..4292
                     /label=bGH poly(A) signal
                     /note="bovine growth hormone polyadenylation signal"
     rep_origin      4338..4766
                     /direction=RIGHT
                     /label=f1 ori
                     /note="f1 bacteriophage origin of replication; arrow
                     indicates direction of (+) strand synthesis"
     primer_bind     complement(4425..4444)
                     /label=F1ori-R
                     /note="F1 origin, reverse primer"
     primer_bind     4635..4656
                     /label=F1ori-F
                     /note="F1 origin, forward primer"
     primer_bind     complement(4775..4795)
                     /label=pBABE 3'
                     /note="SV40 enhancer, reverse primer for pBABE vectors"
     promoter        4780..5109
                     /label=SV40 promoter
                     /note="SV40 enhancer and early promoter"
     rep_origin      4960..5095
                     /label=SV40 ori
                     /note="SV40 origin of replication"
     primer_bind     5022..5041
                     /label=SV40pro-F
                     /note="SV40 promoter/origin, forward primer"
     CDS             5176..5970
                     /codon_start=1
                     /gene="aph(3')-II (or nptII)"
                     /product="aminoglycoside phosphotransferase from Tn5"
                     /label=NeoR/KanR
                     /note="confers resistance to neomycin, kanamycin, and G418
                     (Geneticin(R))"
                     /translation="MIEQDGLHAGSPAAWVERLFGYDWAQQTIGCSDAAVFRLSAQGRP
                     VLFVKTDLSGALNELQDEAARLSWLATTGVPCAAVLDVVTEAGRDWLLLGEVPGQDLLS
                     SHLAPAEKVSIMADAMRRLHTLDPATCPFDHQAKHRIERARTRMEAGLVDQDDLDEEHQ
                     GLAPAELFARLKARMPDGEDLVVTHGDACLPNIMVENGRFSGFIDCGRLGVADRYQDIA
                     LATRDIAEELGGEWADRFLVLYGIAAPDSQRIAFYRLLDEFF"
     primer_bind     complement(5230..5249)
                     /label=Neo-R
                     /note="Neomycin resistance gene, reverse primer"
     primer_bind     5840..5859
                     /label=Neo-F
                     /note="Neomycin resistance gene, forward primer"
     polyA_signal    6144..6265
                     /label=SV40 poly(A) signal
                     /note="SV40 polyadenylation signal"
     primer_bind     complement(6181..6200)
                     /label=SV40pA-R
                     /note="SV40 polyA, reverse primer"
     primer_bind     6235..6254
                     /label=EBV-rev
                     /note="SV40 polyA terminator, reverse primer"
     primer_bind     complement(6314..6330)
                     /label=M13 rev
                     /note="common sequencing primer, one of multiple similar
                     variants"
     primer_bind     complement(6314..6330)
                     /label=M13 Reverse
                     /note="In lacZ gene. Also called M13-rev"
     primer_bind     complement(6327..6349)
                     /label=M13/pUC Reverse
                     /note="In lacZ gene"
     protein_bind    6338..6354
                     /label=lac operator
                     /bound_moiety="lac repressor encoded by lacI"
                     /note="The lac repressor binds to the lac operator to
                     inhibit transcription in E. coli. This inhibition can be
                     relieved by adding lactose or
                     isopropyl-beta-D-thiogalactopyranoside (IPTG)."
     promoter        complement(6362..6392)
                     /label=lac promoter
                     /note="promoter for the E. coli lac operon"
     protein_bind    6407..6428
                     /label=CAP binding site
                     /bound_moiety="E. coli catabolite activator protein"
                     /note="CAP binding activates transcription in the presence
                     of cAMP."
     primer_bind     complement(6545..6562)
                     /label=L4440
                     /note="L4440 vector, forward primer"
     rep_origin      complement(6716..7304)
                     /direction=LEFT
                     /label=ori
                     /note="high-copy-number ColE1/pMB1/pBR322/pUC origin of
                     replication"
     primer_bind     complement(6796..6815)
                     /label=pBR322ori-F
                     /note="pBR322 origin, forward primer"
     CDS             complement(7475..8335)
                     /codon_start=1
                     /gene="bla"
                     /product="beta-lactamase"
                     /label=AmpR
                     /note="confers resistance to ampicillin, carbenicillin, and
                     related antibiotics"
                     /translation="MSIQHFRVALIPFFAAFCLPVFAHPETLVKVKDAEDQLGARVGYI
                     ELDLNSGKILESFRPEERFPMMSTFKVLLCGAVLSRIDAGQEQLGRRIHYSQNDLVEYS
                     PVTEKHLTDGMTVRELCSAAITMSDNTAANLLLTTIGGPKELTAFLHNMGDHVTRLDRW
                     EPELNEAIPNDERDTTMPVAMATTLRKLLTGELLTLASRQQLIDWMEADKVAGPLLRSA
                     LPAGWFIADKSGAGERGSRGIIAALGPDGKPSRIVVIYTTGSQATMDERNRQIAEIGAS
                     LIKHW"
     primer_bind     8098..8117
                     /label=Amp-R
                     /note="Ampicillin resistance gene, reverse primer"
     promoter        complement(8336..8440)
                     /gene="bla"
                     /label=AmpR promoter
     primer_bind     complement(8515..8534)
                     /label=pRS-marker
                     /note="pRS vectors, use to sequence yeast selectable
                     marker"
ORIGIN
        1 gacattgatt attgactagt tattaatagt aatcaattac ggggtcatta gttcatagcc
       61 catatatgga gttccgcgtt acataactta cggtaaatgg cccgcctggc tgaccgccca
      121 acgacccccg cccattgacg tcaataatga cgtatgttcc catagtaacg ccaataggga
      181 ctttccattg acgtcaatgg gtggagtatt tacggtaaac tgcccacttg gcagtacatc
      241 aagtgtatca tatgccaagt acgcccccta ttgacgtcaa tgacggtaaa tggcccgcct
      301 ggcattatgc ccagtacatg accttatggg actttcctac ttggcagtac atctacgtat
      361 tagtcatcgc tattaccatg gtgatgcggt tttggcagta catcaatggg cgtggatagc
      421 ggtttgactc acggggattt ccaagtctcc accccattga cgtcaatggg agtttgtttt
      481 ggcaccaaaa tcaacgggac tttccaaaat gtcgtaacaa ctccgcccca ttgacgcaaa
      541 tgggcggtag gcgtgtacgg tgggaggtct atataagcag agctctctgg ctaactagag
      601 aacccactgc ttactggctt atcgaaatta atacgactca ctatagggag acccaagctg
      661 gctagcgttt aaacttaagc ttggtaccga gctcggatcc actagtccag tgtggtggaa
      721 ttctgcagat atccagcaca gtggcggccg cgccaccatg aagacgatca tcgccctgag
      781 ctacatcttc tgcctggtat tcgccgacta caaggacgat gatgacgcca gcatcgatat
      841 gaagagactg ccactgttgg tggtgttttc tactctcctg aattgtagtt atacccagaa
      901 ctgcaccaag acaccatgtc ttcctaacgc aaaatgtgaa atccggaatg gtattgaagc
      961 ctgttactgt aacatgggtt tttctggcaa cggggtgacc atatgtgagg acgataacga
     1021 gtgcggcaat ttgacacaga gttgtggaga aaatgccaac tgtaccaata cagaggggtc
     1081 ctattactgc atgtgcgtcc cgggctttcg gtcctcatcc aatcaagaca gatttattac
     1141 gaacgacggg accgtgtgca tcgagaacgt taacgcaaac tgccacctgg acaatgtgtg
     1201 cattgcagct aacattaata agacactgac caaaatccgc tcaattaagg aacccgtggc
     1261 cctgctccaa gaggtgtaca gaaacagtgt caccgatctg tcccccacag atatcattac
     1321 ctatatcgag attctggccg agagcagctc tctgttggga tataaaaaca acacgatctc
     1381 cgctaaggat acccttagca attctactct gaccgaattc gtgaaaactg ttaacaactt
     1441 tgttcagcga gacacattcg tggtgtggga taagctgagt gtcaatcaca ggagaaccca
     1501 cctcacaaag ctcatgcata ccgtggagca ggctacactt agaattagcc agagtttcca
     1561 gaaaaccaca gagttcgata cgaactctac agatatcgcc cttaaagtat tcttctttga
     1621 ttcctataac atgaagcata tacaccctca tatgaatatg gacggcgact acatcaacat
     1681 cttccctaaa cggaaggcgg cctacgattc taacggcaat gtggccgtcg ccttcgtgta
     1741 ctacaagtcc atcggccctt tgctgtcttc ctcagataat ttcctgctca aaccccagaa
     1801 ctatgacaat tcagaagagg aagagcgcgt gattagctcc gttatcagtg ttagtatgtc
     1861 ctcaaacccc ccaacactgt atgagttgga aaagatcaca ttcactctgt ctcatcggaa
     1921 ggtgaccgat agatacagga gcctctgtgc tttttggaat tacagcccag acacaatgaa
     1981 tggatcttgg agtagtgagg gatgtgagct cacctacagt aatgagaccc acaccagctg
     2041 caggtgtaac catctgacac acttcgctat tctcatgtcc tcaggcccgt ccatcgggat
     2101 caaggactac aacatcctta ccaggattac gcaactcggc ataattatta gcctgatttg
     2161 tctggctatt tgcattttta ctttttggtt tttcagcgag attcaatcta ccaggacaac
     2221 cattcataag aatttgtgct gtagcctctt cctcgccgag ttggtctttt tggtcggtat
     2281 caacactaat actaacaaac ttttttgttc aattattgcc ggcttgctcc attacttctt
     2341 cctcgcagca ttcgcgtgga tgtgtataga gggtatccac ctttatctca ttgtcgtcgg
     2401 cgtgatatat aataagggct ttctgcataa gaacttctat atatttggat atctctcccc
     2461 agcagtagtt gttggtttta gtgccgcatt gggctacagg tactatggaa cgaccaaggt
     2521 gtgttggctg tcaactgaaa acaatttcat ctggtcattt atcggcccag cgtgcctgat
     2581 catcctggtc aacttgctgg cattcggcgt cattatctac aaggtgttta ggcacacggc
     2641 cgggctgaag cctgaagtct catgcttcga gaacattcga tcttgcgctc ggggcgcact
     2701 cgcgcttctc ttccttcttg gtaccacatg gatctttgga gtgctgcatg tcgtgcacgc
     2761 atctgtggtg accgcttacc ttttcacagt ttcaaacgcc ttccaaggaa tgttcatttt
     2821 cttgttcctc tgcgtcttga gtcggaaaat tcaggaagag tactatcgcc tgttcaaaaa
     2881 cgtaccttgc tgcttcggct gccttaggat cgataccggt ggacgcaccc cacccagcct
     2941 gggtccccaa gatgagtcct gcaccaccgc cagctcctcc ctggccaagg acacttcatc
     3001 gaccggtgag aacctgtact tccagctaag attagataaa agtaaagtga ttaacagcgc
     3061 attagagctg cttaatgagg tcggaatcga aggtttaaca acccgtaaac tcgcccagaa
     3121 gctaggtgta gagcagccta cattgtattg gcatgtaaaa aataagcggg ctttgctcga
     3181 cgccttagcc attgagatgt tagataggca ccatactcac ttttgccctt tagaagggga
     3241 aagctggcaa gattttttac gtaataacgc taaaagtttt agatgtgctt tactaagtca
     3301 tcgcgatgga gcaaaagtac atttaggtac acggcctaca gaaaaacagt atgaaactct
     3361 cgaaaatcaa ttagcctttt tatgccaaca aggtttttca ctagagaatg cattatatgc
     3421 actcagcgct gtggggcatt ttactttagg ttgcgtattg gaagatcaag agcatcaagt
     3481 cgctaaagaa gaaagggaaa cacctactac tgatagtatg ccgccattat tacgacaagc
     3541 tatcgaatta tttgatcacc aaggtgcaga gccagccttc ttattcggcc ttgaattgat
     3601 catatgcgga ttagaaaaac aacttaaatg tgaaagtggg tccgcgtaca gccgcgcgcg
     3661 tacgaaaaac aattacgggt ctaccatcga gggcctgctc gatctcccgg acgacgacgc
     3721 ccccgaagag gcggggctgg cggctccgcg cctgtccttt ctccccgcgg gacacacgcg
     3781 cagactgtcg acggcccccc cgaccgatgt cagcctgggg gacgagctcc acttagacgg
     3841 cgaggacgtg gcgatggcgc atgccgacgc gctagacgat ttcgatctgg acatgttggg
     3901 ggacggggat tccccgggtc cgggatttac cccccacgac tccgccccct acggcgctct
     3961 ggatatggcc gacttcgagt ttgagcagat gtttaccgat gcccttggaa ttgacgagta
     4021 cggtgggtag tctagagggc ccgtttaaac ccgctgatca gcctcgactg tgccttctag
     4081 ttgccagcca tctgttgttt gcccctcccc cgtgccttcc ttgaccctgg aaggtgccac
     4141 tcccactgtc ctttcctaat aaaatgagga aattgcatcg cattgtctga gtaggtgtca
     4201 ttctattctg gggggtgggg tggggcagga cagcaagggg gaggattggg aagacaatag
     4261 caggcatgct ggggatgcgg tgggctctat ggcttctgag gcggaaagaa ccagctgggg
     4321 ctctaggggg tatccccnnn nnnnnnnnnn nnnnnnnnnn nnnnnnnnnn nnnnnnnnnn
     4381 nnnnnnnnnn nnnnnnnnnn nnnnnnnnnn nnnnnnnnnn nnnnnnnnnn nnnnnnnnnn
     4441 nnnnnnnnnn nnnnnnnnnn ncnnnnnnnn nnnnnnnnnn nnnnnnnnnn nnnnnnnnnn
     4501 nnnnnnnnnn nnnnnnnnnn nnnnnnnnnn nnnnnnnnnn nnnnnnnnnn nnnannnnnn
     4561 nnnnnnnnnn nnnnnnnnnn nnnnnnnnnn nnnnnnnnnn nnncctttga cgttggagtc
     4621 cacgttcttt aatagtggac tcttgttcca aactggaaca acactcaacc ctatctcggt
     4681 ctattctttt gatttataag ggattttgcc gatttcggcc tattggttaa aaaatgagct
     4741 gatttaacaa aaatttaacg cgaattaatt ctgtggaatg tgtgtcagtt agggtgtgga
     4801 aagtccccag gctccccagc aggcagaagt atgcaaagca tgcatctcaa ttagtcagca
     4861 accaggtgtg gaaagtcccc aggctcccca gcaggcagaa gtatgcaaag catgcatctc
     4921 aattagtcag caaccatagt cccgccccta actccgccca tcccgcccct aactccgccc
     4981 agttccgccc attctccgcc ccatggctga ctaatttttt ttatttatgc agaggccgag
     5041 gccgcctctg cctctgagct attccagaag tagtgaggag gcttttttgg aggcctaggc
     5101 ttttgcaaaa agctcccggg agcttgtata tccattttcg gatctgatca agagacagga
     5161 tgaggatcgt ttcgcatgat tgaacaagat ggattgcacg caggttctcc ggccgcttgg
     5221 gtggagaggc tattcggcta tgactgggca caacagacaa tcggctgctc tgatgccgcc
     5281 gtgttccggc tgtcagcgca ggggcgcccg gttctttttg tcaagaccga cctgtccggt
     5341 gccctgaatg aactgcagga cgaggcagcg cggctatcgt ggctggccac gacgggcgtt
     5401 ccttgcgcag ctgtgctcga cgttgtcact gaagcgggaa gggactggct gctattgggc
     5461 gaagtgccgg ggcaggatct cctgtcatct caccttgctc ctgccgagaa agtatccatc
     5521 atggctgatg caatgcggcg gctgcatacg cttgatccgg ctacctgccc attcgaccac
     5581 caagcgaaac atcgcatcga gcgagcacgt actcggatgg aagccggtct tgtcgatcag
     5641 gatgatctgg acgaagagca tcaggggctc gcgccagccg aactgttcgc caggctcaag
     5701 gcgcgcatgc ccgacggcga ggatctcgtc gtgacccatg gcgatgcctg cttgccgaat
     5761 atcatggtgg aaaatggccg cttttctgga ttcatcgact gtggccggct gggtgtggcg
     5821 gaccgctatc aggacatagc gttggctacc cgtgatattg ctgaagagct tggcggcgaa
     5881 tgggctgacc gcttcctcgt gctttacggt atcgccgctc ccgattcgca gcgcatcgcc
     5941 ttctatcgcc ttcttgacga gttcttctga gcgggactct ggggttcgaa atgaccgacc
     6001 aagcgacgcc caacctgcca tcacgagatt tcgattccac cgccgccttc tatgaaaggt
     6061 tgggcttcgg aatcgttttc cgggacgccg gctggatgat cctccagcgc ggggatctca
     6121 tgctggagtt cttcgcccac cccaacttgt ttattgcagc ttataatggt tacaaataaa
     6181 gcaatagcat cacaaatttc acaaataaag catttttttc actgcattct agttgtggtt
     6241 tgtccaaact catcaatgta tcttatcatg tctgtatacc gtcgacctct agctagagct
     6301 tggcgtaatc atggtcatag ctgtttcctg tgtgaaattg ttatccgctc acaattccac
     6361 acaacatacg agccggaagc ataaagtgta aagcctgggg tgcctaatga gtgagctaac
     6421 tcacattaat tgcgttgcgc tcactgcccg ctttccagtc gggaaacctg tcgtgccagc
     6481 tgcattaatg aatcggccaa cgcgcgggga gaggcggttt gcgtattggg cgctcttccg
     6541 cttcctcgct cactgactcg ctgcgctcgg tcgttcggct gcggcgagcg gtatcagctc
     6601 actcaaaggc ggtaatacgg ttatccacag aatcagggga taacgcagga aagaacatgt
     6661 gagcaaaagg ccagcaaaag gccaggaacc gtaaaaaggc cgcgttgctg gcgtttttcc
     6721 ataggctccg cccccctgac gagcatcaca aaaatcgacg ctcaagtcag aggtggcgaa
     6781 acccgacagg actataaaga taccaggcgt ttccccctgg aagctccctc gtgcgctctc
     6841 ctgttccgac cctgccgctt accggatacc tgtccgcctt tctcccttcg ggaagcgtgg
     6901 cgctttctca tagctcacgc tgtaggtatc tcagttcggt gtaggtcgtt cgctccaagc
     6961 tgggctgtgt gcacgaaccc cccgttcagc ccgaccgctg cgccttatcc ggtaactatc
     7021 gtcttgagtc caacccggta agacacgact tatcgccact ggcagcagcc actggtaaca
     7081 ggattagcag agcgaggtat gtaggcggtg ctacagagtt cttgaagtgg tggcctaact
     7141 acggctacac tagaagaaca gtatttggta tctgcgctct gctgaagcca gttaccttcg
     7201 gaaaaagagt tggtagctct tgatccggca aacaaaccac cgctggtagc ggtggttttt
     7261 ttgtttgcaa gcagcagatt acgcgcagaa aaaaaggatc tcaagaagat cctttgatct
     7321 tttctacggg gtctgacgct cagtggaacg aaaactcacg ttaagggatt ttggtcatga
     7381 gattatcaaa aaggatcttc acctagatcc ttttaaatta aaaatgaagt tttaaatcaa
     7441 tctaaagtat atatgagtaa acttggtctg acagttacca atgcttaatc agtgaggcac
     7501 ctatctcagc gatctgtcta tttcgttcat ccatagttgc ctgactcccc gtcgtgtaga
     7561 taactacgat acgggagggc ttaccatctg gccccagtgc tgcaatgata ccgcgagacc
     7621 cacgctcacc ggctccagat ttatcagcaa taaaccagcc agccggaagg gccgagcgca
     7681 gaagtggtcc tgcaacttta tccgcctcca tccagtctat taattgttgc cgggaagcta
     7741 gagtaagtag ttcgccagtt aatagtttgc gcaacgttgt tgccattgct acaggcatcg
     7801 tggtgtcacg ctcgtcgttt ggtatggctt cattcagctc cggttcccaa cgatcaaggc
     7861 gagttacatg atcccccatg ttgtgcaaaa aagcggttag ctccttcggt cctccgatcg
     7921 ttgtcagaag taagttggcc gcagtgttat cactcatggt tatggcagca ctgcataatt
     7981 ctcttactgt catgccatcc gtaagatgct tttctgtgac tggtgagtac tcaaccaagt
     8041 cattctgaga atagtgtatg cggcgaccga gttgctcttg cccggcgtca atacgggata
     8101 ataccgcgcc acatagcaga actttaaaag tgctcatcat tggaaaacgt tcttcggggc
     8161 gaaaactctc aaggatctta ccgctgttga gatccagttc gatgtaaccc actcgtgcac
     8221 ccaactgatc ttcagcatct tttactttca ccagcgtttc tgggtgagca aaaacaggaa
     8281 ggcaaaatgc cgcaaaaaag ggaataaggg cgacacggaa atgttgaata ctcatactct
     8341 tcctttttca atattattga agcatttatc agggttattg tctcatgagc ggatacatat
     8401 ttgaatgtat ttagaaaaat aaacaaatag gggttccgcg cacatttccc cgaaaagtgc
     8461 cacctgacgt cgacggatcg ggagatctcc cgatccccta tggtgcactc tcagtacaat
     8521 ctgctctgat gccgcatagt taagccagta tctgctccct gcttgtgtgt tggaggtcgc
     8581 tgagtagtgc gcgagcaaaa tttaagctac aacaaggcaa ggcttgaccg acaattgcat
     8641 gaagaatctg cttagggtta ggcgttttgc gctgcttcgc gatgtacggg ccagatatac
     8701 gcgtt
//
